Addgene plasmid #103578: LSB-hsa-miR-5010-5p
Purpose: Used to sense miRNA activity using fluorescence based tools. hsa-miR-5010-5p target in 3' UTR of of mKate. miRNA activity can be measured by the repression of mKate2 relative to EBFP2 fluorescent proteins . Plasmid is inherently unstable; please see Depositor Comments
Depositing lab: Ron Weiss. Depositing organization: Massachusetts Institute of Technology. Publication: A mixed antagonistic/synergistic miRNA repression model enables accurate predictions of multi-input miRNA sensor activity. Gam JJ, Babb J, Weiss R. Nat Commun. 2018 Jun 22;9(1):2430. doi: 10.1038/s41467-018-04575-0. PubMed 29934631.
Backbone
  Vector backbone: Low Sensor Backbone (LSB)
  Vector type: Mammalian Expression, Synthetic Biology
Growth in bacteria
  Bacterial resistance: Ampicillin and Kanamycin, 100 & 50 μg/mL
  Growth temperature: 30°C
  Growth strain: NEB Stable
  Copy number: High Copy
Gene/Insert
  Gene/Insert name: hsa-miR-5010-5p target
  Species: H. sapiens (human)
  Entrez Gene: MIR5010 (a.k.a. mir-5010)
  Promoter: EF-1a
  Cloning method: Gibson Cloning
Terms and licenses: Academic/Nonprofit Terms; Industry Terms: Not Available to Industry
Depositor comments: Please note that this plasmid is inherently unstable due to a repeating poly A element. We recommend performing a diagnostic digest on multiple colonies upon receipt. The depositors would like to note the presence of several discrepancies between the depositor sequence and physical plasmid sequence. In particular, the sequences upstream and downstream of the puromycin coding region have 10 bp insertions which do not affect the ability to perform puromycin selection. The sequences for those regions within the physical plasmids are as follows: Upstream of Puro: GAATTCGACCGCCTGTCTCAAGGTGCCACC; Downstream of Puro: GCTTTGAGACTACGCGTGAATTCACTCCTC. Please contact if you are interested in this plasmid prior to placing an order.
How to cite: LSB-hsa-miR-5010-5p was a gift from Ron Weiss (Addgene plasmid # 103578 ; http://n2t.net/addgene:103578 ; RRID:Addgene_103578)
