[The description below was written by a language model from this plasmid's Addgene catalogue record and pLannotate feature annotations shown in this document.]
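Description:
LSB-hsa-miR-5010-5p is an 11,043-nt mammalian expression plasmid built on the Low Sensor Backbone (LSB), designed as a two-colour fluorescent sensor of microRNA activity in synthetic biology applications. It replicates in E. coli from a high-copy ColE1/pUC-type origin and carries both AmpR (β-lactamase) and KanR (aminoglycoside phosphotransferase) markers, matching the dual ampicillin/kanamycin selection in the catalogue entry. A puromycin N-acetyltransferase coding sequence followed by a rabbit β-globin poly(A) signal is also present for selection in mammalian cells. No promoter is annotated directly upstream of it, so the record does not state what drives it.

The payload consists of two parallel transcription units, each made of the human EF-1α core promoter with its intron A, a fluorescent protein coding sequence, and a β-globin-derived 3' region with poly(A) signal. Gateway attB4, attB1 and attB2 scars flank the promoter and coding segments and reflect modular assembly of these parts, while the catalogue lists Gibson cloning for the insert. The first unit expresses the red protein mKate2 and, according to the catalogue, carries a target site for human miR-5010-5p in its 3' UTR. This site is not separately annotated, but would lie in the gap between mKate2 and its poly(A) signal. The second unit expresses the blue protein EBFP2 without the target and serves as an internal reference. When miR-5010-5p is active in transfected cells, mKate2 output is repressed relative to EBFP2, so the red-to-blue ratio reports miRNA activity independently of plasmid dose.

The depositor notes that the repeated poly(A) elements make the plasmid inherently unstable. There are also small insertions flanking the puromycin coding region in the physical plasmid relative to the deposited sequence, reported not to affect puromycin selection.
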