Features (pLannotate 1.2.2; 28 found; start..end, strand, type, name):
     87..675     -  rep_origin     ori: high-copy-number ColE1/pMB1/pBR322/pUC origin of replication
    846..1706    -  CDS            AmpR: β-lactamase; bla; confers resistance to ampicillin, carbenicillin, and related antibiotics
   1707..1778    -  promoter       AmpR promoter: bla
   1857..2456    +  CDS            PuroR: puromycin N-acetyltransferase; pac from Streptomyces alboniger; confers resistance to puromycin
   2461..2541    +  CDS            HBB (fragment): HBB_PONPY - Experimental evidence at transcript level: Swiss-Prot protein existence level 2. Involved in oxygen transport from the lung to the various peripheral tissues. From Pongo pygmaeus (Bornean orangutan).
   2612..2667    +  polyA_signal   β-globin poly(A) signal: rabbit β-globin polyadenylation signal (Gil and Proudfoot, 1987)
   3646..3666    +  protein_bind   attB4: mutant version of attB; core recombination site for the Gateway® BP reaction BP Clonase™
   3734..3945    +  promoter       EF-1α core promoter: core promoter for human elongation factor EF-1α
   3946..4884    +  intron         EF-1α intron A: intron upstream of the start codon of human EF-1α
   4911..4931    +  protein_bind   attB1: mutant version of attB; core recombination site for the Gateway® BP reaction BP Clonase™
   4951..5646    +  CDS            mKate2: mKate2 is a basic (constitutively fluorescent) red fluorescent protein published in 2009, derived from Entacmaea quadricolor. It is reported to be a rapidly-maturing monomer with moderate acid sensitivity.
   5666..5690    -  protein_bind   attB2: mutant version of attB; recombination site for the Gateway® BP reaction BP Clonase™
   5834..5908    +  CDS            HBB (fragment): HBB_PONPY - Experimental evidence at transcript level: Swiss-Prot protein existence level 2. Involved in oxygen transport from the lung to the various peripheral tissues. From Pongo pygmaeus (Bornean orangutan).
   5979..6034    +  polyA_signal   β-globin poly(A) signal: rabbit β-globin polyadenylation signal (Gil and Proudfoot, 1987)
   6418..6443    +  misc_feature   SA: splice acceptor site
   7115..7135    +  protein_bind   attB4: mutant version of attB; core recombination site for the Gateway® BP reaction BP Clonase™
   7203..7414    +  promoter       EF-1α core promoter: core promoter for human elongation factor EF-1α
   7415..8353    +  intron         EF-1α intron A: intron upstream of the start codon of human EF-1α
   8380..8400    +  protein_bind   attB1: mutant version of attB; core recombination site for the Gateway® BP reaction BP Clonase™
   8411..9127    +  CDS            EBFP2: EBFP2 is a basic (constitutively fluorescent) blue fluorescent protein published in 2007, derived from Aequorea victoria. It is reported to be a rapidly-maturing monomer with moderate acid sensitivity.
   9135..9159    -  protein_bind   attB2: mutant version of attB; recombination site for the Gateway® BP reaction BP Clonase™
   9163..9243    +  CDS            HBB (fragment): HBB_PONPY - Experimental evidence at transcript level: Swiss-Prot protein existence level 2. Involved in oxygen transport from the lung to the various peripheral tissues. From Pongo pygmaeus (Bornean orangutan).
   9314..9369    +  polyA_signal   β-globin poly(A) signal: rabbit β-globin polyadenylation signal (Gil and Proudfoot, 1987)
   9752..9774    -  protein_bind   lac operator (fragment): The lac repressor binds to the lac operator to inhibit transcription in E. coli. This inhibition can be relieved by adding lactose or isopropyl-β-D-thiogalactopyranoside (IPTG). lac repressor encoded by lacI
   9778..9808    -  promoter       lac promoter: promoter for the E. coli lac operon
   9823..9844    -  protein_bind   CAP binding site: CAP binding activates transcription in the presence of cAMP. E. coli catabolite activator protein
   9857..9896    -  CDS            lacI (fragment): lac repressor; lacI; The lac repressor binds to the lac operator to inhibit transcription in E. coli. This inhibition can be relieved by adding lactose or isopropyl-β-D-thiogalactopyranoside (IPTG).
  10069..10878   +  CDS            KanR: aminoglycoside phosphotransferase; aph(3')-Ia; confers resistance to kanamycin in bacteria or G418 (Geneticin®) in eukaryotes
>Addgene plasmid #103578 | LSB-hsa-miR-5010-5p | depositor full sequence | sequence record 196204 | Full Sequence
AATTGAGGGGATAACGCAGGAAAGAACATGTGAGCAAAAGGCCAGCAAAAGGCCAGGAACCGTAAAAAGG
CCGCGTTGCTGGCGTTTTTCCATAGGCTCCGCCCCCCTGACGAGCATCACAAAAATCGACGCTCAAGTCA
GAGGTGGCGAAACCCGACAGGACTATAAAGATACCAGGCGTTTCCCCCTGGAAGCTCCCTCGTGCGCTCT
CCTGTTCCGACCCTGCCGCTTACCGGATACCTGTCCGCCTTTCTCCCTTCGGGAAGCGTGGCGCTTTCTC
ATAGCTCACGCTGTAGGTATCTCAGTTCGGTGTAGGTCGTTCGCTCCAAGCTGGGCTGTGTGCACGAACC
CCCCGTTCAGCCCGACCGCTGCGCCTTATCCGGTAACTATCGTCTTGAGTCCAACCCGGTAAGACACGAC
TTATCGCCACTGGCAGCAGCCACTGGTAACAGGATTAGCAGAGCGAGGTATGTAGGCGGTGCTACAGAGT
TCTTGAAGTGGTGGCCTAACTACGGCTACACTAGAAGAACAGTATTTGGTATCTGCGCTCTGCTGAAGCC
AGTTACCTTCGGAAAAAGAGTTGGTAGCTCTTGATCCGGCAAACAAACCACCGCTGGTAGCGGTGGTTTT
TTTGTTTGCAAGCAGCAGATTACGCGCAGAAAAAAAGGATCTCAAGAAGATCCTTTGATCTTTTCTACGG
GGTCTGACGCTCAGTGGAACGAAAACTCACGTTAAGGGATTTTGGTCATGAGATTATCAAAAAGGATCTT
CACCTAGATCCTTTTAAATTAAAAATGAAGTTTTAAATCAATCTAAAGTATATATGAGTAAACTTGGTCT
GACAGTTACCAATGCTTAATCAGTGAGGCACCTATCTCAGCGATCTGTCTATTTCGTTCATCCATAGTTG
CCTGACTCCCCGTCGTGTAGATAACTACGATACGGGAGGGCTTACCATCTGGCCCCAGTGCTGCAATGAT
ACCGCGAGAACCACGCTCACCGGCTCCAGATTTATCAGCAATAAACCAGCCAGCCGGAAGGGCCGAGCGC
AGAAGTGGTCCTGCAACTTTATCCGCCTCCATCCAGTCTATTAATTGTTGCCGGGAAGCTAGAGTAAGTA
GTTCGCCAGTTAATAGTTTGCGCAACGTTGTTGCCATTGCTACAGGCATCGTGGTGTCACGCTCGTCGTT
TGGTATGGCTTCATTCAGCTCCGGTTCCCAACGATCAAGGCGAGTTACATGATCCCCCATGTTGTGCAAA
AAAGCGGTTAGCTCCTTCGGTCCTCCGATCGTTGTCAGAAGTAAGTTGGCCGCAGTGTTATCACTCATGG
TTATGGCAGCACTGCATAATTCTCTTACTGTCATGCCATCCGTAAGATGCTTTTCTGTGACTGGTGAGTA
CTCAACCAAGTCATTCTGAGAATAGTGTATGCGGCGACCGAGTTGCTCTTGCCCGGCGTCAATACGGGAT
AATACCGCGCCACATAGCAGAACTTTAAAAGTGCTCATCATTGGAAAACGTTCTTCGGGGCGAAAACTCT
CAAGGATCTTACCGCTGTTGAGATCCAGTTCGATGTAACCCACTCGTGCACCCAACTGATCTTCAGCATC
TTTTACTTTCACCAGCGTTTCTGGGTGAGCAAAAACAGGAAGGCAAAATGCCGCAAAAAAGGGAATAAGG
GCGACACGGAAATGTTGAATACTCATACTCTTCCTTTTTCAATATTATTGAAGCATTTATCAGGGTTATT
GTCTCATGAGCGGATACATATTTGAATGTAGCTCCGAATTTCTCGAGGGCTTGTCGACGACGGCGGTCTC
CGTCGTCAGGATCATGAATTCGACCCGCCTGCCACCATGACCGAGTACAAGCCCACGGTGCGCCTCGCCA
CCCGCGACGACGTCCCCCGGGCCGTACGCACCCTCGCCGCCGCGTTCGCCGACTACCCCGCCACGCGCCA
CACCGTCGACCCGGACCGCCACATCGAGCGGGTCACCGAGCTGCAAGAACTCTTCCTCACGCGCGTCGGG
CTCGACATCGGCAAGGTGTGGGTCGCGGACGACGGCGCCGCGGTGGCGGTCTGGACCACGCCGGAGAGCG
TCGAAGCGGGGGCGGTGTTCGCCGAGATCGGCCCGCGCATGGCCGAGTTGAGCGGTTCCCGGCTGGCCGC
GCAGCAACAGATGGAAGGCCTCCTGGCGCCGCACCGGCCCAAGGAGCCCGCGTGGTTCCTGGCCACCGTC
GGCGTCTCGCCCGACCACCAGGGCAAGGGTCTGGGCAGCGCCGTCGTGCTCCCCGGAGTGGAGGCGGCCG
AGCGCGCCGGGGTGCCCGCCTTCCTGGAGACATCCGCGCCCCGCAACCTCCCCTTCTACGAGCGGCTCGG
CTTCACCGTCACCGCCGACGTCGAGGTGCCCGAAGGACCGCGCACCTGGTGCATGACCCGCAAGCCCGGT
GCCTGATACGCGTGAATTCACTCCTCAGGTGCAGGCTGCCTATCAGAAGGTGGTGGCTGGTGTGGCCAAT
GCCCTGGCTCACAAATACCACTGAGATCTTTTTCCCTCTGCCAAAAATTATGGGGACATCATGAAGCCCC
TTGAGCATCTGACTTCTGGCTAATAAAGGAAATTTATTTTCATTGCAATAGTGTGTTGGAATTTTTTGTG
TCTCTCACTCGGAAGGACATATGGGAGGGCAAATCATTTAAAACATCAGAATGAGTATTTGGTTTAGAGT
TTGGCAACATATGCCCATATGCTGGCTGCCATGAACAAAGGTTGGCTATAAAGAGGTCATCAGTATATGA
AACAGCCCCCTGCTGTCCATTCCTTATTCCATAGAAAAGCCTTGACTTGAGGTTAGATTTTTTTTATATT
TTGTTTTGTGTTATTTTTTTCTTTAACATCCCTAAAATTTTCCTTACATGTTTTACTAGCCAGATTTTTC
CTCCTCTCCTGACTACTCCCAGTCATAGCTGTCCCTCTTCTCTTATGGAGATCCCTCGACCTGCAGCCCA
AGCTTGAATTCTCTAGAATTACCCTGTTATCCCTATGCTTGGTTTACCGAGCTCTTATTGGTTTTCAAAC
TTCATTGACTGTGCCCAACGCGCCTGGGAGCTCACGGGGACAGCCCCCCCCCAAAGCCCCCAGGGATGTA
ATTACGTCCCTCCCCCGCTAGGGGGCAGCAGCGAGCCGCCCGGGGCTCCGCTCCGGTCCGGCGCTCCCCC
CGCATCCCCGAGCCGGCAGCGTGCGGGGACAGCCCGGGCACGGGGAAGGTGGCACGGGATCGCTTTCCTC
TGAACGCTTCTCGCTGCTCTTTGAGCCTGCAGACACCTGGGGGGATACGGGGAAAAAGCTAGGCTGAAAG
ACCGGTTCTTAGAATGACACGCGCCTGGGAGCTCACGGGGACAGCCCCCCCCCAAAGCCCCCAGGGATGT
AATTACGTCCCTCCCCCGCTAGGGGGCAGCAGCGAGCCGCCCGGGGCTCCGCTCCGGTCCGGCGCTCCCC
CCGCATCCCCGAGCCGGCAGCGTGCGGGGACAGCCCGGGCACGGGGAAGGTGGCACGGGATCGCTTTCCT
CTGAACGCTTCTCGCTGCTCTTTGAGCCTGCAGACACCTGGGGGGATACGGGGAAAAAGCTAACTTCTGA
GACGACAACTTTGTATAGAAAAGTTGGCTCCGAATTCGCCCTTGACAGCAGAGATCCAGTTTGGTTAATT
AATTGGCTCCGGTGCCCGTCAGTGGGCAGAGCGCACATCGCCCACAGTCCCCGAGAAGTTGTGGGGAGGG
GTCGGCAATTGAACCGGTGCCTAGAGAAGGTGGCGCGGGGTAAACTGGGAAAGTGATGTCGTGTACTGGC
TCCGCCTTTTTCCCGAGGGTGGGGGAGAACCGTATATAAGTGCAGTAGTCGCCGTGAACGTTCTTTTTCG
CAACGGGTTTGCCGCCAGAACACAGGTAAGTGCCGTGTGTGGTTCCCGCGGGCCTGGCCTCTTTACGGGT
TATGGCCCTTGCGTGCCTTGAATTACTTCCACCTGGCTGCAGTACGTGATTCTTGATCCCGAGCTTCGGG
TTGGAAGTGGGTGGGAGAGTTCGAGGCCTTGCGCTTAAGGAGCCCCTTCGCCTCGTGCTTGAGTTGAGGC
CTGGCCTGGGCGCTGGGGCCGCCGCGTGCGAATCTGGTGGCACCTTCGCGCCTGTCTCGCTGCTTTCGAT
AAGTCTCTAGCCATTTAAAATTTTTGATGACCTGCTGCGACGCTTTTTTTCTGGCAAGATAGTCTTGTAA
ATGCGGGCCAAGATCTGCACACTGGTATTTCGGTTTTTGGGGCCGCGGGCGGCGACGGGGCCCGTGCGTC
CCAGCGCACATGTTCGGCGAGGCGGGGCCTGCGAGCGCGGCCACCGAGAATCGGACGGGGGTAGTCTCAA
GCTGGCCGGCCTGCTCTGGTGCCTGGCCTCGCGCCGCCGTGTATCGCCCCGCCCTGGGCGGCAAGGCTGG
CCCGGTCGGCACCAGTTGCGTGAGCGGAAAGATGGCCGCTTCCCGGCCCTGCTGCAGGGAGCTCAAAATG
GAGGACGCGGCGCTCGGGAGAGCGGGCGGGTGAGTCACCCACACAAAGGAAAAGGGCCTTTCCGTCCTCA
GCCGTCGCTTCATGTGACTCCACGGAGTACCGGGCGCCGTCCAGGCACCTCGATTAGTTCTCGAGCTTTT
GGAGTACGTCGTCTTTAGGTTGGGGGGAGGGGTTTTATGCGATGGAGTTTCCCCACACTGAGTGGGTGGA
GACTGAAGTTAGGCCAGCTTGGCACTTGATGTAATTCTCCTTGGAATTTGCCCTTTTTGAGTTTGGATCT
TGGTTCATTCTCAAGCCTCAGACAGTGGTTCAAAGTTTTTTTCTTCCATTTCAGGTGTCGTGAGAAGGGC
GAATTCGACCCAAGTTTGTACAAAAAAGCAGGCTGGATCCAGGTGCCACCATGGTGAGCGAGCTGATTAA
GGAGAACATGCACATGAAGCTGTACATGGAGGGCACCGTGAACAACCACCACTTCAAGTGCACATCCGAG
GGCGAAGGCAAGCCCTACGAGGGCACCCAGACCATGAGAATCAAGGCGGTCGAGGGCGGCCCTCTCCCCT
TCGCCTTCGACATCCTGGCTACCAGCTTCATGTACGGCAGCAAAACCTTCATCAACCACACCCAGGGCAT
CCCCGACTTCTTTAAGCAGTCCTTCCCCGAGGGCTTCACATGGGAGAGAGTCACCACATACGAAGATGGG
GGCGTGCTGACCGCTACCCAGGACACCAGCCTCCAGGACGGCTGCCTCATCTACAACGTCAAGATCAGAG
GGGTGAACTTCCCATCCAACGGCCCTGTGATGCAGAAGAAAACACTCGGCTGGGAGGCCTCCACCGAGAC
ACTGTACCCCGCTGACGGCGGCCTGGAAGGCAGAGCCGACATGGCCCTGAAGCTCGTGGGCGGGGGCCAC
CTGATCTGCAACCTTAAGACCACATACAGATCCAAGAAACCCGCTAAGAACCTCAAGATGCCCGGCGTCT
ACTATGTGGACAGGAGACTGGAAAGAATCAAGGAGGCCGACAAAGAGACATACGTCGAGCAGCACGAGGT
GGCTGTGGCCAGATACTGCGACCTCCCTAGCAAACTGGGGCACAAACTTAATTGAGAATTCTACCACCCA
GCTTTCTTGTACAAAGTGGTACGTCTCAAGACCAGAGGTCTCTGCTTTGTCCCCGAATTTTGCTCTGCCA
TCCCCCTAATTTTGCTCTGCCATCCCCCTAATTTTGCTCTGCCATCCCCCTAATTTTGCTCTGCCATCCC
CCTCAACCAGAAGAGACCTGTGCTTCACTCCTCAGGTGCAGGCTGCCTATCAGAAGGTGGTGGCTGGTGT
GGCCAATGCCCTGGCTCACAAATACCACTGAGATCTTTTTCCCTCTGCCAAAAATTATGGGGACATCATG
AAGCCCCTTGAGCATCTGACTTCTGGCTAATAAAGGAAATTTATTTTCATTGCAATAGTGTGTTGGAATT
TTTTGTGTCTCTCACTCGGAAGGACATATGGGAGGGCAAATCATTTAAAACATCAGAATGAGTATTTGGT
TTAGAGTTTGGCAACATATGCCCATATGCTGGCTGCCATGAACAAAGGTTGGCTATAAAGAGGTCATCAG
TATATGAAACAGCCCCCTGCTGTCCATTCCTTATTCCATAGAAAAGCCTTGACTTGAGGTTAGATTTTTT
TTATATTTTGTTTTGTGTTATTTTTTTCTTTAACATCCCTAAAATTTTCCTTACATGTTTTACTAGCCAG
ATTTTTCCTCCTCTCCTGACTACTCCCAGTCATAGCTGTCCCTCTTCTCTTATGGAGATCCCGAGCGGTG
CGTTTTTATGCTTGTAGTATTGTATAATGTTTTTAAGATCCAAGCTTCTGACCTCTTCTCTTCCTCCCAC
AGGGCCTCGAGACAATTGCATCGATGGTACCAGTGAAAGTCTGCAATGAATTCGAGTTGGCGCGCCTGTC
ATTCTAAATCTCTCTTTCAGCCTAAAGCTTTTTCCCCGTATCCCCCCAGGTGTCTGCAGGCTCAAAGAGC
AGCGAGAAGCGTTCAGAGGAAAGCGATCCCGTGCCACCTTCCCCGTGCCCGGGCTGTCCCCGCACGCTGC
CGGCTCGGGGATGCGGGGGGAGCGCCGGACCGGAGCGGAGCCCCGGGCGGCTCGCTGCTGCCCCCTAGCG
GGGGAGGGACGTAATTACATCCCTGGGGGCTTTGGGAGGGGGCTGTCCCCGTGAGCTCCCAGGCGCGCCT
GTCATTCTAAATCTCTCTTTCAGCCTAAAGCTTTTTCCCCGTATCCCCCCAGGTGTCTGCAGGCTCAAAG
AGCAGCGAGAAGCGTTCAGAGGAAAGCGATCCCGTGCCACCTTCCCCGTGCCCGGGCTGTCCCCGCACGC
TGCCGGCTCGGGGATGCGGGGGGAGCGCCGGACCGGAGCGGAGCCCCGGGCGGCTCGCTGCTGCCCCCTA
GCGGGGGAGGGACGTAATTACATCCCTGGGGGCTTTGGGGGGGGGCTGTCCCCGTGAGCTCCCAGGCGCG
CCAACTCGGTACCGTATCGATGTCGACGTTAACGCTAGTGATATCAACTTTGTATAGAAAAGTTGGCTCC
GAATTCGCCCTTGACAGCAGAGATCCAGTTTGGTTAATTAATTGGCTCCGGTGCCCGTCAGTGGGCAGAG
CGCACATCGCCCACAGTCCCCGAGAAGTTGTGGGGAGGGGTCGGCAATTGAACCGGTGCCTAGAGAAGGT
GGCGCGGGGTAAACTGGGAAAGTGATGTCGTGTACTGGCTCCGCCTTTTTCCCGAGGGTGGGGGAGAACC
GTATATAAGTGCAGTAGTCGCCGTGAACGTTCTTTTTCGCAACGGGTTTGCCGCCAGAACACAGGTAAGT
GCCGTGTGTGGTTCCCGCGGGCCTGGCCTCTTTACGGGTTATGGCCCTTGCGTGCCTTGAATTACTTCCA
CCTGGCTGCAGTACGTGATTCTTGATCCCGAGCTTCGGGTTGGAAGTGGGTGGGAGAGTTCGAGGCCTTG
CGCTTAAGGAGCCCCTTCGCCTCGTGCTTGAGTTGAGGCCTGGCCTGGGCGCTGGGGCCGCCGCGTGCGA
ATCTGGTGGCACCTTCGCGCCTGTCTCGCTGCTTTCGATAAGTCTCTAGCCATTTAAAATTTTTGATGAC
CTGCTGCGACGCTTTTTTTCTGGCAAGATAGTCTTGTAAATGCGGGCCAAGATCTGCACACTGGTATTTC
GGTTTTTGGGGCCGCGGGCGGCGACGGGGCCCGTGCGTCCCAGCGCACATGTTCGGCGAGGCGGGGCCTG
CGAGCGCGGCCACCGAGAATCGGACGGGGGTAGTCTCAAGCTGGCCGGCCTGCTCTGGTGCCTGGCCTCG
CGCCGCCGTGTATCGCCCCGCCCTGGGCGGCAAGGCTGGCCCGGTCGGCACCAGTTGCGTGAGCGGAAAG
ATGGCCGCTTCCCGGCCCTGCTGCAGGGAGCTCAAAATGGAGGACGCGGCGCTCGGGAGAGCGGGCGGGT
GAGTCACCCACACAAAGGAAAAGGGCCTTTCCGTCCTCAGCCGTCGCTTCATGTGACTCCACGGAGTACC
GGGCGCCGTCCAGGCACCTCGATTAGTTCTCGAGCTTTTGGAGTACGTCGTCTTTAGGTTGGGGGGAGGG
GTTTTATGCGATGGAGTTTCCCCACACTGAGTGGGTGGAGACTGAAGTTAGGCCAGCTTGGCACTTGATG
TAATTCTCCTTGGAATTTGCCCTTTTTGAGTTTGGATCTTGGTTCATTCTCAAGCCTCAGACAGTGGTTC
AAAGTTTTTTTCTTCCATTTCAGGTGTCGTGAGAAGGGCGAATTCGACCCAAGTTTGTACAAAAAAGCAG
GCTCGCCACCATGGTGAGCAAGGGCGAGGAGCTGTTCACCGGGGTGGTGCCCATCCTGGTCGAGCTGGAC
GGCGACGTAAACGGCCACAAGTTCAGCGTGAGGGGCGAGGGCGAGGGCGATGCCACCAACGGCAAGCTGA
CCCTGAAGTTCATCTGCACCACCGGCAAGCTGCCCGTGCCCTGGCCCACCCTCGTGACCACCCTGAGCCA
CGGCGTGCAGTGCTTCGCCCGCTACCCCGACCACATGAAGCAGCACGACTTCTTCAAGTCCGCCATGCCC
GAAGGCTACGTCCAGGAGCGCACCATCTTCTTCAAGGACGACGGCACCTACAAGACCCGCGCCGAGGTGA
AGTTCGAGGGCGACACCCTAGTGAACCGCATCGAGCTGAAGGGCGTCGACTTCAAGGAGGACGGCAACAT
CCTGGGGCACAAGCTGGAGTACAACTTCAACAGCCACAACATCTATATCATGGCCGTCAAGCAGAAGAAC
GGCATCAAGGTGAACTTCAAGATCCGCCACAACGTGGAGGACGGCAGCGTGCAGCTCGCCGACCACTACC
AGCAGAACACCCCCATCGGCGACGGCCCCGTGCTGCTGCCCGACAGCCACTACCTGAGCACCCAGTCCGT
GCTGAGCAAAGACCCCAACGAGAAGCGCGATCACATGGTCCTGCTGGAGTTCCGCACCGCCGCCGGGATC
ACTCTCGGCATGGACGAGCTGTACAAGTAATACCACCCAGCTTTCTTGTACAAAGTGGTACGCGTGAATT
CACTCCTCAGGTGCAGGCTGCCTATCAGAAGGTGGTGGCTGGTGTGGCCAATGCCCTGGCTCACAAATAC
CACTGAGATCTTTTTCCCTCTGCCAAAAATTATGGGGACATCATGAAGCCCCTTGAGCATCTGACTTCTG
GCTAATAAAGGAAATTTATTTTCATTGCAATAGTGTGTTGGAATTTTTTGTGTCTCTCACTCGGAAGGAC
ATATGGGAGGGCAAATCATTTAAAACATCAGAATGAGTATTTGGTTTAGAGTTTGGCAACATATGCCCAT
ATGCTGGCTGCCATGAACAAAGGTTGGCTATAAAGAGGTCATCAGTATATGAAACAGCCCCCTGCTGTCC
ATTCCTTATTCCATAGAAAAGCCTTGACTTGAGGTTAGATTTTTTTTATATTTTGTTTTGTGTTATTTTT
TTCTTTAACATCCCTAAAATTTTCCTTACATGTTTTACTAGCCAGATTTTTCCTCCTCTCCTGACTACTC
CCAGTCATAGCTGTCCCTCTTCTCTTATGGAGATCCCTCGACCTGCAGCCCAAGCTTGGCGTAATCATGG
TCATAGCTGTTTCCTGTGTGAAATTGTTATCCGCTCACAATTCCACACAACATACGAGCCGGAAGCATAA
AGTGTAAAGCCTGGGGTGCCTAATGAGTGAGCTAACTCACATTAATTGCGTTGCGCTCACTGCCCGCTTT
CCAGTCGGGAAACCTGTCGTGCCAGCGGATCGACAGTACTAAGCTTGGTCTAATACCCAATCTCTCGTCT
TATCCAGATGTTTTATACGCCTCTGGCCCGTGTCTCAAAATCTCTGATGTTACATTGCACAAGATAAAAT
AATATCATCATGAACAATAAAACTGTCTGCTTACATAAACAGTAATACAAGGGGTGTTATGAGCCATATT
CAACGGGAAACGTCGAGGCCGCGATTAAATTCCAACATGGATGCTGATTTATATGGGTATAAATGGGCTC
GCGATAATGTCGGGCAATCAGGTGCGACAATCTATCGCTTGTATGGGAAGCCCGATGCGCCAGAGTTGTT
TCTGAAACATGGCAAAGGTAGCGTTGCCAATGATGTTACAGATGAGATGGTCAGACTAAACTGGCTGACG
GAATTTATGCCTCTTCCGACCATCAAGCATTTTATCCGTACTCCTGATGATGCATGGTTACTCACCACTG
CGATCCCCGGAAAAACAGCATTCCAGGTATTAGAAGAATATCCTGATTCAGGTGAAAATATTGTTGATGC
GCTGGCAGTGTTCCTGCGCCGGTTGCATTCGATTCCTGTTTGTAATTGTCCTTTTAACAGCGATCGCGTA
TTTCGTCTCGCTCAGGCGCAATCACGAATGAATAACGGTTTGGTTGATGCGAGTGATTTTGATGACGAGC
GTAATGGCTGGCCTGTTGAACAAGTCTGGAAAGAAATGCATAAACTTTTGCCATTCTCACCGGATTCAGT
CGTCACTCATGGTGATTTCTCACTTGATAACCTTATTTTTGACGAGGGGAAATTAATAGGTTGTATTGAT
GTTGGACGAGTCGGAATCGCAGACCGATACCAGGATCTTGCCATCCTATGGAACTGCCTCGGTGAGTTTT
CTCCTTCATTACAGAAACGGCTTTTTCAAAAATATGGTATTGATAATCCTGATATGAATAAATTGCAGTT
TCATTTGATGCTCGATGAGTTTTTCTAATCAGAATTGGTTAATTGGTTGTAACACTGGCAGAGCATTACG
CTGACTTGACGGGACGGCGCAAGCTCATGACCAAAATCCCTTAACGTGAGTTACGCGTCGTTCCACTGAG
CGTCAGAGGTATCACTAGTATTACAGAGGTAAGTTATAACAGTCGCCTAACCC
