>Addgene plasmid #103578 | LSB-hsa-miR-5010-5p | depositor partial sequence | sequence record 196205 | hsa-miR-5010-5p target
AATTTTGCTCTGCCATCCCCCT
